LOCUS       Exported 7388 bp ds-DNA circular SYN 12-MAY-2021
DEFINITION  Base plasmid for cloning gene duplication alleles with eGFP
            reporter..
ACCESSION   .
VERSION     .
KEYWORDS    p2T-CAG-MCS-P2A-GFP-PuroR
SOURCE      synthetic DNA construct
  ORGANISM  synthetic DNA construct
REFERENCE   1 (bases 1 to 7388)
  AUTHORS   Shen MW, Arbab M, Hsu JY, Worstell D, Culbertson SJ, Krabbe O, Cassa
            CA, Liu DR, Gifford DK, Sherwood RI
  TITLE     Predictable and precise template-free CRISPR editing of pathogenic
            variants.
  JOURNAL   Nature. 2018 Nov;563(7733):646-651. doi: 10.1038/s41586-018-0686-x.
            Epub 2018 Nov 7.
  PUBMED    30405244
REFERENCE   2 (bases 1 to 7388)
  AUTHORS   .
  TITLE     Direct Submission
  JOURNAL   Exported May 12, 2021 from SnapGene Server 1.1.58
            http://www.snapgene.com
FEATURES             Location/Qualifiers
     source          1..7388
                     /organism="synthetic DNA construct"
                     /mol_type="other DNA"
     enhancer        1..380
                     /label=CMV enhancer
                     /note="human cytomegalovirus immediate early enhancer"
     primer_bind     1600..1622
                     /label=pCAGGS-5
                     /note="Chimeric intron in CAG promoter, forward primer"
     primer_bind     1684..1703
                     /label=pCAG-F
                     /note="Rabbit beta-globin intron, for pCAG plasmids,
                     forward primer"
     CDS             1772..1828
                     /codon_start=1
                     /product="2A peptide from porcine teschovirus-1
                     polyprotein"
                     /label=P2A
                     /note="Eukaryotic ribosomes fail to insert a peptide bond
                     between the Gly and Pro residues, yielding separate
                     polypeptides."
                     /translation="ATNFSLLKQAGDVEENPGP"
     regulatory      1838..1847
                     /regulatory_class="other"
                     /note="vertebrate consensus sequence for strong initiation
                     of translation (Kozak, 1987)"
     CDS             1844..2563
                     /codon_start=1
                     /product="the original enhanced GFP (Yang et al., 1996)"
                     /label=EGFP
                     /note="mammalian codon-optimized"
                     /translation="MVSKGEELFTGVVPILVELDGDVNGHKFSVSGEGEGDATYGKLTL
                     KFICTTGKLPVPWPTLVTTLTYGVQCFSRYPDHMKQHDFFKSAMPEGYVQERTIFFKDD
                     GNYKTRAEVKFEGDTLVNRIELKGIDFKEDGNILGHKLEYNYNSHNVYIMADKQKNGIK
                     VNFKIRHNIEDGSVQLADHYQQNTPIGDGPVLLPDNHYLSTQSALSKDPNEKRDHMVLL
                     EFVTAAGITLGMDELYK"
     CDS             1844..2560
                     /codon_start=1
                     /product="enhanced GFP"
                     /label=EGFP
                     /translation="MVSKGEELFTGVVPILVELDGDVNGHKFSVSGEGEGDATYGKLTL
                     KFICTTGKLPVPWPTLVTTLTYGVQCFSRYPDHMKQHDFFKSAMPEGYVQERTIFFKDD
                     GNYKTRAEVKFEGDTLVNRIELKGIDFKEDGNILGHKLEYNYNSHNVYIMADKQKNGIK
                     VNFKIRHNIEDGSVQLADHYQQNTPIGDGPVLLPDNHYLSTQSALSKDPNEKRDHMVLL
                     EFVTAAGITLGMDELYK"
     primer_bind     complement(1889..1910)
                     /label=EGFP-N
                     /note="EGFP, reverse primer"
     primer_bind     complement(2150..2169)
                     /label=EXFP-R
                     /note="For distinguishing EGFP variants, reverse primer"
     primer_bind     2497..2518
                     /label=EGFP-C
                     /note="EGFP, forward primer"
     polyA_signal    2608..2742
                     /label=SV40 poly(A) signal
                     /note="SV40 polyadenylation signal"
     primer_bind     complement(2632..2651)
                     /label=EBV-rev
                     /note="SV40 polyA terminator, reverse primer"
     primer_bind     2686..2705
                     /label=SV40pA-R
                     /note="SV40 polyA, reverse primer"
     CDS             complement(2972..3571)
                     /codon_start=1
                     /gene="pac from Streptomyces alboniger"
                     /product="puromycin N-acetyltransferase"
                     /label=PuroR
                     /note="confers resistance to puromycin"
                     /translation="MTEYKPTVRLATRDDVPRAVRTLAAAFADYPATRHTVDPDRHIER
                     VTELQELFLTRVGLDIGKVWVADDGAAVAVWTTPESVEAGAVFAEIGPRMAELSGSRLA
                     AQQQMEGLLAPHRPKEPAWFLATVGVSPDHQGKGLGSAVVLPGVEAAERAGVPAFLETS
                     APRNLPFYERLGFTVTADVEVPEGPRTWCMTRKPGA"
     primer_bind     complement(3055..3075)
                     /label=Puro-F
                     /note="Puromycin resistance gene, forward primer"
     primer_bind     3552..3571
                     /label=Puro-R
                     /note="Puromycin resistance gene, reverse primer. Also
                     called puro-variant-R"
     promoter        complement(3664..3993)
                     /label=SV40 promoter
                     /note="SV40 enhancer and early promoter"
     rep_origin      3678..3813
                     /label=SV40 ori
                     /note="SV40 origin of replication"
     primer_bind     complement(3732..3751)
                     /label=SV40pro-F
                     /note="SV40 promoter/origin, forward primer"
     primer_bind     3978..3998
                     /label=pBABE 3'
                     /note="SV40 enhancer, reverse primer for pBABE vectors"
     primer_bind     complement(4264..4284)
                     /label=T3
                     /note="T3 promoter, forward primer"
     promoter        complement(4264..4282)
                     /label=T3 promoter
                     /note="promoter for bacteriophage T3 RNA polymerase"
     primer_bind     complement(4303..4319)
                     /label=M13 rev
                     /note="common sequencing primer, one of multiple similar
                     variants"
     primer_bind     complement(4303..4319)
                     /label=M13 Reverse
                     /note="In lacZ gene. Also called M13-rev"
     primer_bind     complement(4316..4338)
                     /label=M13/pUC Reverse
                     /note="In lacZ gene"
     protein_bind    4327..4343
                     /label=lac operator
                     /bound_moiety="lac repressor encoded by lacI"
                     /note="The lac repressor binds to the lac operator to
                     inhibit transcription in E. coli. This inhibition can be
                     relieved by adding lactose or
                     isopropyl-beta-D-thiogalactopyranoside (IPTG)."
     promoter        complement(4351..4381)
                     /label=lac promoter
                     /note="promoter for the E. coli lac operon"
     protein_bind    4396..4417
                     /label=CAP binding site
                     /bound_moiety="E. coli catabolite activator protein"
                     /note="CAP binding activates transcription in the presence
                     of cAMP."
     primer_bind     complement(4534..4551)
                     /label=L4440
                     /note="L4440 vector, forward primer"
     rep_origin      complement(4705..5293)
                     /direction=LEFT
                     /label=ori
                     /note="high-copy-number ColE1/pMB1/pBR322/pUC origin of
                     replication"
     primer_bind     complement(4785..4804)
                     /label=pBR322ori-F
                     /note="pBR322 origin, forward primer"
     CDS             complement(5464..6324)
                     /codon_start=1
                     /gene="bla"
                     /product="beta-lactamase"
                     /label=AmpR
                     /note="confers resistance to ampicillin, carbenicillin, and
                     related antibiotics"
                     /translation="MSIQHFRVALIPFFAAFCLPVFAHPETLVKVKDAEDQLGARVGYI
                     ELDLNSGKILESFRPEERFPMMSTFKVLLCGAVLSRIDAGQEQLGRRIHYSQNDLVEYS
                     PVTEKHLTDGMTVRELCSAAITMSDNTAANLLLTTIGGPKELTAFLHNMGDHVTRLDRW
                     EPELNEAIPNDERDTTMPVAMATTLRKLLTGELLTLASRQQLIDWMEADKVAGPLLRSA
                     LPAGWFIADKSGAGERGSRGIIAALGPDGKPSRIVVIYTTGSQATMDERNRQIAEIGAS
                     LIKHW"
     primer_bind     6087..6106
                     /label=Amp-R
                     /note="Ampicillin resistance gene, reverse primer"
     promoter        complement(6325..6429)
                     /gene="bla"
                     /label=AmpR promoter
     primer_bind     complement(6592..6613)
                     /label=F1ori-F
                     /note="F1 origin, forward primer"
     primer_bind     6804..6823
                     /label=F1ori-R
                     /note="F1 origin, reverse primer"
     primer_bind     7037..7059
                     /label=M13/pUC Forward
                     /note="In lacZ gene"
     primer_bind     7051..7068
                     /label=M13 Forward
                     /note="In lacZ gene. Also called M13-F20 or M13 (-21)
                     Forward"
     primer_bind     7052..7068
                     /label=M13 fwd
                     /note="common sequencing primer, one of multiple similar
                     variants"
     primer_bind     7078..7097
                     /label=T7
                     /note="T7 promoter, forward primer"
     promoter        7078..7096
                     /label=T7 promoter
                     /note="promoter for bacteriophage T7 RNA polymerase"
     regulatory      7326..7335
                     /regulatory_class="other"
                     /note="vertebrate consensus sequence for strong initiation
                     of translation (Kozak, 1987)"
     protein_bind    7341..7374
                     /label=loxP
                     /bound_moiety="Cre recombinase"
                     /note="Cre-mediated recombination occurs in the 8-bp core
                     sequence (GCATACAT)."
ORIGIN
        1 gacattgatt attgactagt tattaatagt aatcaattac ggggtcatta gttcatagcc
       61 catatatgga gttccgcgtt acataactta cggtaaatgg cccgcctggc tgaccgccca
      121 acgacccccg cccattgacg tcaataatga cgtatgttcc catagtaacg ccaataggga
      181 ctttccattg acgtcaatgg gtggagtatt tacggtaaac tgcccacttg gcagtacatc
      241 aagtgtatca tatgccaagt acgcccccta ttgacgtcaa tgacggtaaa tggcccgcct
      301 ggcattatgc ccagtacatg accttatggg actttcctac ttggcagtac atctacgtat
      361 tagtcatcgc tattaccatg gtcgaggtga gccccacgtt ctgcttcact ctccccatct
      421 cccccccctc cccaccccca attttgtatt tatttatttt ttaattattt tgtgcagcga
      481 tgggggcggg gggggggggg gggcgcgcgc cggggggggg gggggggggg gggggggggg
      541 gggggggggg gggggggggg ggggcggcgg ccaatcagag cggcgcgctc cgaaagtttc
      601 cttttatggc ggggcggcgg cggcggcggc cctataaaaa gcgaagcgcg cggcgggggg
      661 gggtcgctgc gcgctgcctt cgccccgtgc cccgccccgc cgccgcctcg cgccgcccgc
      721 cccggctctg actgaccgcg ttactcccac aggtgagcgg gcgggacggc ccttctcctc
      781 cgggctgtaa ttagcgcttg gtttaatgac ggcttgtttc ttttctgtgg ctgcgtgaaa
      841 gccttgaggg gctccgggag ggccctttgt gcggggggag cggctcgggg ggtgcgtgcg
      901 tgtgtgtgtg cgtggggagc gccgcgtgcg gctccgcgct gcccggcggc tgtgagcgct
      961 gcgggcgcgg cgcggggctt tgtgcgctcc gcagtgtgcg cgaggggagc gcggccgggg
     1021 gcggtgcccc gcggtgcggg gggggctgcg aggggaacaa aggctgcgtg cggggtgtgt
     1081 gcgtgggggg gtgagcaggg ggtgtgggcg cgtcggtcgg gctgcaaccc cccctgcacc
     1141 cccctccccg agttgctgag cacggcccgg cttcgggtgc ggggctccgt acggggcgtg
     1201 gcgcggggct cgccgtgccg ggcggggggt ggcggcaggt gggggtgccg ggcggggcgg
     1261 ggccgccccg ggccgggggg ggctcggggg gggggcgcgg cggcccccgg ggcgccggcg
     1321 gctgtcgagg cgcggcgagc cgcagccatt gccttttatg gtaatcgtgc gagagggcgc
     1381 agggacttcc tttgtcccaa atctgtgcgg agccgaaatc tgggaggcgc cgccgcaccc
     1441 cctctagcgg gcgcggggcg aagcggtgcg gcgccggcag gaaggaaatg ggcggggagg
     1501 gccttcgtgc gtcgccgcgc cgccgtcccc ttctccctct ccagcctcgg ggctgtccgc
     1561 ggggggacgg ctgccttcgg gggggacggg gcagggcggg gttcggcttc tggcgtgtga
     1621 ccggcggctc tagagcctct gctaaccatg ttcatgcctt cttctttttc ctacagctcc
     1681 tgggcaacgt gctggttatt gtgctgtctc atcattttgg caaagaattc ctcgagcggc
     1741 cgccagtgtg atggatatcg gatccgctag cgctactaac ttcagcctgc tgaagcaggc
     1801 tggagacgtg gaggagaacc ctggacctgg accggtcgcc accatggtga gcaagggcga
     1861 ggagctgttc accggggtgg tgcccatcct ggtcgagctg gacggcgacg taaacggcca
     1921 caagttcagc gtgtccggcg agggcgaggg cgatgccacc tacggcaagc tgaccctgaa
     1981 gttcatctgc accaccggca agctgcccgt gccctggccc accctcgtga ccaccctgac
     2041 ctacggcgtg cagtgcttca gccgctaccc cgaccacatg aagcagcacg acttcttcaa
     2101 gtccgccatg cccgaaggct acgtccagga gcgcaccatc ttcttcaagg acgacggcaa
     2161 ctacaagacc cgcgccgagg tgaagttcga gggcgacacc ctggtgaacc gcatcgagct
     2221 gaagggcatc gacttcaagg aggacggcaa catcctgggg cacaagctgg agtacaacta
     2281 caacagccac aacgtctata tcatggccga caagcagaag aacggcatca aggtgaactt
     2341 caagatccgc cacaacatcg aggacggcag cgtgcagctc gccgaccact accagcagaa
     2401 cacccccatc ggcgacggcc ccgtgctgct gcccgacaac cactacctga gcacccagtc
     2461 cgccctgagc aaagacccca acgagaagcg cgatcacatg gtcctgctgg agttcgtgac
     2521 cgccgccggg atcactctcg gcatggacga gctgtacaag taaagcggcc gccaccgcgg
     2581 tggagctcga attaattcat cgatgatgat ccagacatga taagatacat tgatgagttt
     2641 ggacaaacca caactagaat gcagtgaaaa aaatgcttta tttgtgaaat ttgtgatgct
     2701 attgctttat ttgtaaccat tataagctgc aataaacaag ttaacaacaa caattgcatt
     2761 cattttatgt ttcaggttca gggggaggtg tgggaggttt tttaaagcaa gtaaaacctc
     2821 tacaaatgtg gtatggctga ttatgatcct ctagagtcgg tgggcctcgg gggcgggtgc
     2881 ggggtcggcg gggccgcccc gggtggcttc ggtcggagcc atggggtcgt gcgctccttt
     2941 cggtcgggcg ctgcgggtcg tggggcgggc gtcaggcacc gggcttgcgg gtcatgcacc
     3001 aggtgcgcgg tccttcgggc acctcgacgt cggcggtgac ggtgaagccg agccgctcgt
     3061 agaaggggag gttgcggggc gcggaggtct ccaggaaggc gggcaccccg gcgcgctcgg
     3121 ccgcctccac tccggggagc acgacggcgc tgcccagacc cttgccctgg tggtcgggcg
     3181 agacgccgac ggtggccagg aaccacgcgg gctccttggg ccggtgcggc gccaggaggc
     3241 cttccatctg ttgctgcgcg gccagccggg aaccgctcaa ctcggccatg cgcgggccga
     3301 tctcggcgaa caccgccccc gcttcgacgc tctccggcgt ggtccagacc gccaccgcgg
     3361 cgccgtcgtc cgcgacccac accttgccga tgtcgagccc gacgcgcgtg aggaagagtt
     3421 cttgcagctc ggtgacccgc tcgatgtggc ggtccgggtc gacggtgtgg cgcgtggcgg
     3481 ggtagtcggc gaacgcggcg gcgagggtgc gtacggcccg ggggacgtcg tcgcgggtgg
     3541 cgaggcgcac cgtgggcttg tactcggtca tggaaggtcg tctccttgtg aggggtcagg
     3601 ggcgtgggtc aggggatggt ggcggcaccg gtcgtggcgg ccgacctgca ggcatgcaag
     3661 ctttttgcaa aagcctaggc ctccaaaaaa gcctcctcac tacttctgga atagctcaga
     3721 ggccgaggcg gcctcggcct ctgcataaat aaaaaaaatt agtcagccat ggggcggaga
     3781 atgggcggaa ctgggcggag ttaggggcgg gatgggcgga gttaggggcg ggactatggt
     3841 tgctgactaa ttgagatgca tgctttgcat acttctgcct gctggggagc ctggggactt
     3901 tccacacctg gttgctgact aattgagatg catgctttgc atacttctgc ctgctgggga
     3961 gcctggggac tttccacacc ctaactgaca cacattccac agaattcaag tgatctccaa
     4021 aaaataagta ctttttgact gtaaataaaa ttgtaaggag taaaaagtac ttttttttct
     4081 aaaaaaatgt aattaagtaa aagtaaaagt attgattttt aattgtactc aagtaaagta
     4141 aaaatcccca aaaataatac ttaagtacag taatcaagta aaattactca agtactttac
     4201 acctctggtt cttgaccccc taccttcagc aagcccagca gatccgagct ccagcttttg
     4261 ttccctttag tgagggttaa ttgcgcgctt ggcgtaatca tggtcatagc tgtttcctgt
     4321 gtgaaattgt tatccgctca caattccaca caacatacga gccggaagca taaagtgtaa
     4381 agcctggggt gcctaatgag tgagctaact cacattaatt gcgttgcgct cactgcccgc
     4441 tttccagtcg ggaaacctgt cgtgccagct gcattaatga atcggccaac gcgcggggag
     4501 aggcggtttg cgtattgggc gctcttccgc ttcctcgctc actgactcgc tgcgctcggt
     4561 cgttcggctg cggcgagcgg tatcagctca ctcaaaggcg gtaatacggt tatccacaga
     4621 atcaggggat aacgcaggaa agaacatgtg agcaaaaggc cagcaaaagg ccaggaaccg
     4681 taaaaaggcc gcgttgctgg cgtttttcca taggctccgc ccccctgacg agcatcacaa
     4741 aaatcgacgc tcaagtcaga ggtggcgaaa cccgacagga ctataaagat accaggcgtt
     4801 tccccctgga agctccctcg tgcgctctcc tgttccgacc ctgccgctta ccggatacct
     4861 gtccgccttt ctcccttcgg gaagcgtggc gctttctcat agctcacgct gtaggtatct
     4921 cagttcggtg taggtcgttc gctccaagct gggctgtgtg cacgaacccc ccgttcagcc
     4981 cgaccgctgc gccttatccg gtaactatcg tcttgagtcc aacccggtaa gacacgactt
     5041 atcgccactg gcagcagcca ctggtaacag gattagcaga gcgaggtatg taggcggtgc
     5101 tacagagttc ttgaagtggt ggcctaacta cggctacact agaagaacag tatttggtat
     5161 ctgcgctctg ctgaagccag ttaccttcgg aaaaagagtt ggtagctctt gatccggcaa
     5221 acaaaccacc gctggtagcg gtggtttttt tgtttgcaag cagcagatta cgcgcagaaa
     5281 aaaaggatct caagaagatc ctttgatctt ttctacgggg tctgacgctc agtggaacga
     5341 aaactcacgt taagggattt tggtcatgag attatcaaaa aggatcttca cctagatcct
     5401 tttaaattaa aaatgaagtt ttaaatcaat ctaaagtata tatgagtaaa cttggtctga
     5461 cagttaccaa tgcttaatca gtgaggcacc tatctcagcg atctgtctat ttcgttcatc
     5521 catagttgcc tgactccccg tcgtgtagat aactacgata cgggagggct taccatctgg
     5581 ccccagtgct gcaatgatac cgcgagaccc acgctcaccg gctccagatt tatcagcaat
     5641 aaaccagcca gccggaaggg ccgagcgcag aagtggtcct gcaactttat ccgcctccat
     5701 ccagtctatt aattgttgcc gggaagctag agtaagtagt tcgccagtta atagtttgcg
     5761 caacgttgtt gccattgcta caggcatcgt ggtgtcacgc tcgtcgtttg gtatggcttc
     5821 attcagctcc ggttcccaac gatcaaggcg agttacatga tcccccatgt tgtgcaaaaa
     5881 agcggttagc tccttcggtc ctccgatcgt tgtcagaagt aagttggccg cagtgttatc
     5941 actcatggtt atggcagcac tgcataattc tcttactgtc atgccatccg taagatgctt
     6001 ttctgtgact ggtgagtact caaccaagtc attctgagaa tagtgtatgc ggcgaccgag
     6061 ttgctcttgc ccggcgtcaa tacgggataa taccgcgcca catagcagaa ctttaaaagt
     6121 gctcatcatt ggaaaacgtt cttcggggcg aaaactctca aggatcttac cgctgttgag
     6181 atccagttcg atgtaaccca ctcgtgcacc caactgatct tcagcatctt ttactttcac
     6241 cagcgtttct gggtgagcaa aaacaggaag gcaaaatgcc gcaaaaaagg gaataagggc
     6301 gacacggaaa tgttgaatac tcatactctt cctttttcaa tattattgaa gcatttatca
     6361 gggttattgt ctcatgagcg gatacatatt tgaatgtatt tagaaaaata aacaaatagg
     6421 ggttccgcgc acatttcccc gaaaagtgcc acctaaattg taagcgttaa tattttgtta
     6481 aaattcgcgt taaatttttg ttaaatcagc tcatttttta accaataggc cgaaatcggc
     6541 aaaatccctt ataaatcaaa agaatagacc gagatagggt tgagtgttgt tccagtttgg
     6601 aacaagagtc cactattaaa gaacgtggac tccaacgtca aaggnnnnnn nnnnnnnnnn
     6661 nnnnnnnnnn nnnnnnnnnn nnnnnnnnnn nnntnnnnnn nnnnnnnnnn nnnnnnnnnn
     6721 nnnnnnnnnn nnnnnnnnnn nnnnnnnnnn nnnnnnnnnn nnnnnnnnnn nnnnnnnnnn
     6781 nnnnngnnnn nnnnnnnnnn nnnnnnnnnn nnnnnnnnnn nnnnnnnnnn nnnnnnnngg
     6841 gggggtgggg gggtcacgcg nnnnnnnnnn nnnnnnnnnn nnnnnnnnnn nnnnnnnnnn
     6901 nnnnnnnnnn cccattcgcc attcaggctg cgcaactgtt gggaagggcg atcggtgcgg
     6961 gcctcttcgc tattacgcca gctggcgaaa gggggatgtg ctgcaaggcg attaagttgg
     7021 gtaacgccag ggttttccca gtcacgacgt tgtaaaacga cggccagtga gcgcgcgtaa
     7081 tacgactcac tatagggcga attgggtacc ggcatatggt tcttgacaga ggtgtaaaaa
     7141 gtactcaaaa attttactca agtgaaagta caagtactta gggaaaattt tactcaatta
     7201 aaagtaaaag tatctggcta gaatcttact tgagtaaaag taaaaaagta ctccattaaa
     7261 attgtacttg agtattaagg aagtaaaagt aaaagcaaga aagatcgatc tcgaaggatc
     7321 tggaggccac catggtgtcg ataacttcgt atagcataca ttatacgaag ttatcgataa
     7381 gcttgctc
//
