>Addgene plasmid #107186 | p2T-CAG-MCS-P2A-GFP-PuroR | depositor full sequence | sequence record 202196 | p2T-CAG-MCS-P2A-GFP-PuroR sequence 7383 bps
CCACCTAAATTGTAAGCGTTAATATTTTGTTAAAATTCGCGTTAAATTTTTGTTAAATCAGCTCATTTTT
TAACCAATAGGCCGAAATCGGCAAAATCCCTTATAAATCAAAAGAATAGACCGAGATAGGGTTGAGTGTT
GTTCCAGTTTGGAACAAGAGTCCACTATTAAAGAACGTGGACTCCAACGTCAAAGG
[49 nt withheld, positions 197-245]
T
[91 nt withheld, positions 247-337]
G
[124 nt withheld, positions 339-462]
CCCATTCGCCATTCAGGCTGCGCAACTGTTGGGAAGGGCGATCGGTGCGGGCCTCTTCGCTATTACGCCA
GCTGGCGAAAGGGGGATGTGCTGCAAGGCGATTAAGTTGGGTAACGCCAGGGTTTTCCCAGTCACGACGT
TGTAAAACGACGGCCAGTGAGCGCGCGTAATACGACTCACTATAGGGCGAATTGGGTACCGGCATATGGT
TCTTGACAGAGGTGTAAAAAGTACTCAAAAATTTTACTCAAGTGAAAGTACAAGTACTTAGGGAAAATTT
TACTCAATTAAAAGTAAAAGTATCTGGCTAGAATCTTACTTGAGTAAAAGTAAAAAAGTACTCCATTAAA
ATTGTACTTGAGTATTAAGGAAGTAAAAGTAAAAGCAAGAAAGATCGATCTCGAAGGATCTGGAGGCCAC
CATGGTGTCGATAACTTCGTATAGCATACATTATACGAAGTTATCGTGCTCGACATTGATTATTGACTAG
TTATTAATAGTAATCAATTACGGGGTCATTAGTTCATAGCCCATATATGGAGTTCCGCGTTACATAACTT
ACGGTAAATGGCCCGCCTGGCTGACCGCCCAACGACCCCCGCCCATTGACGTCAATAATGACGTATGTTC
CCATAGTAACGCCAATAGGGACTTTCCATTGACGTCAATGGGTGGAGTATTTACGGTAAACTGCCCACTT
GGCAGTACATCAAGTGTATCATATGCCAAGTACGCCCCCTATTGACGTCAATGACGGTAAATGGCCCGCC
TGGCATTATGCCCAGTACATGACCTTATGGGACTTTCCTACTTGGCAGTACATCTACGTATTAGTCATCG
CTATTACCATGGTCGAGGTGAGCCCCACGTTCTGCTTCACTCTCCCCATCTCCCCCCCCTCCCCACCCCC
AATTTTGTATTTATTTATTTTTTAATTATTTTGTGCAGCGATGGGGGCGGGGGGGGGGGGGGGGCGCGCG
CCAGGCGGGGCGGGGCGGGGCGAGGGGCGGGGCGGGGCGAGGCGGAGAGGTGCGGCGGCAGCCAATCAGA
GCGGCGCGCTCCGAAAGTTTCCTTTTATGGCGAGGCGGCGGCGGCGGCGGCCCTATAAAAAGCGAAGCGC
GCGGCGGGCGGGGAGTCGCTGCGACGCTGCCTTCGCCCCGTGCCCCGCTCCGCCGCCGCCTCGCGCCGCC
CGCCCCGGCTCTGACTGACCGCGTTACTCCCACAGGTGAGCGGGCGGGACGGCCCTTCTCCTCCGGGCTG
TAATTAGCGCTTGGTTTAATGACGGCTTGTTTCTTTTCTGTGGCTGCGTGAAAGCCTTGAGGGGCTCCGG
GAGGGCCCTTTGTGCGGGGGGAGCGGCTCGGGGGGTGCGTGCGTGTGTGTGTGCGTGGGGAGCGCCGCGT
GCGGCTCCGCGCTGCCCGGCGGCTGTGAGCGCTGCGGGCGCGGCGCGGGGCTTTGTGCGCTCCGCAGTGT
GCGCGAGGGGAGCGCGGCCGGGGGCGGTGCCCCGCGGTGCGGGGGGGGCTGCGAGGGGAACAAAGGCTGC
GTGCGGGGTGTGTGCGTGGGGGGGTGAGCAGGGGGTGTGGGCGCGTCGGTCGGGCTGCAACCCCCCCTGC
ACCCCCCTCCCCGAGTTGCTGAGCACGGCCCGGCTTCGGGTGCGGGGCTCCGTACGGGGCGTGGCGCGGG
GCTCGCCGTGCCGGGCGGGGGGTGGCGGCAGGTGGGGGTGCCGGGCGGGGCGGGGCCGCCTCGGGCCGGG
GAGGGCTCGGGGGAGGGGCGCGGCGGCCCCCGGAGCGCCGGCGGCTGTCGAGGCGCGGCGAGCCGCAGCC
ATTGCCTTTTATGGTAATCGTGCGAGAGGGCGCAGGGACTTCCTTTGTCCCAAATCTGTGCGGAGCCGAA
ATCTGGGAGGCGCCGCCGCACCCCCTCTAGCGGGCGCGGGGCGAAGCGGTGCGGCGCCGGCAGGAAGGAA
ATGGGCGGGGAGGGCCTTCGTGCGTCGCCGCGCCGCCGTCCCCTTCTCCCTCTCCAGCCTCGGGGCTGTC
CGCGGGGGGACGGCTGCCTTCGGGGGGGACGGGGCAGGGCGGGGTTCGGCTTCTGGCGTGTGACCGGCGG
CTCTAGAGCCTCTGCTAACCATGTTCATGCCTTCTTCTTTTTCCTACAGCTCCTGGGCAACGTGCTGGTT
ATTGTGCTGTCTCATCATTTTGGCAAAGAATTCCTCGAGCGGCCGCCAGTGTGATGGATATCGGATCCGC
TAGCGCTACTAACTTCAGCCTGCTGAAGCAGGCTGGAGACGTGGAGGAGAACCCTGGACCTGGACCGGTC
GCCACCATGGTGAGCAAGGGCGAGGAGCTGTTCACCGGGGTGGTGCCCATCCTGGTCGAGCTGGACGGCG
ACGTAAACGGCCACAAGTTCAGCGTGTCCGGCGAGGGCGAGGGCGATGCCACCTACGGCAAGCTGACCCT
GAAGTTCATCTGCACCACCGGCAAGCTGCCCGTGCCCTGGCCCACCCTCGTGACCACCCTGACCTACGGC
GTGCAGTGCTTCAGCCGCTACCCCGACCACATGAAGCAGCACGACTTCTTCAAGTCCGCCATGCCCGAAG
GCTACGTCCAGGAGCGCACCATCTTCTTCAAGGACGACGGCAACTACAAGACCCGCGCCGAGGTGAAGTT
CGAGGGCGACACCCTGGTGAACCGCATCGAGCTGAAGGGCATCGACTTCAAGGAGGACGGCAACATCCTG
GGGCACAAGCTGGAGTACAACTACAACAGCCACAACGTCTATATCATGGCCGACAAGCAGAAGAACGGCA
TCAAGGTGAACTTCAAGATCCGCCACAACATCGAGGACGGCAGCGTGCAGCTCGCCGACCACTACCAGCA
GAACACCCCCATCGGCGACGGCCCCGTGCTGCTGCCCGACAACCACTACCTGAGCACCCAGTCCGCCCTG
AGCAAAGACCCCAACGAGAAGCGCGATCACATGGTCCTGCTGGAGTTCGTGACCGCCGCCGGGATCACTC
TCGGCATGGACGAGCTGTACAAGTAAAGCGGCCGCCACCGCGGTGGAGCTCGAATTAATTCATCGATGAT
GATCCAGACATGATAAGATACATTGATGAGTTTGGACAAACCACAACTAGAATGCAGTGAAAAAAATGCT
TTATTTGTGAAATTTGTGATGCTATTGCTTTATTTGTAACCATTATAAGCTGCAATAAACAAGTTAACAA
CAACAATTGCATTCATTTTATGTTTCAGGTTCAGGGGGAGGTGTGGGAGGTTTTTTAAAGCAAGTAAAAC
CTCTACAAATGTGGTATGGCTGATTATGATCCTCTAGAGTCGGTGGGCCTCGGGGGCGGGTGCGGGGTCG
GCGGGGCCGCCCCGGGTGGCTTCGGTCGGAGCCATGGGGTCGTGCGCTCCTTTCGGTCGGGCGCTGCGGG
TCGTGGGGCGGGCGTCAGGCACCGGGCTTGCGGGTCATGCACCAGGTGCGCGGTCCTTCGGGCACCTCGA
CGTCGGCGGTGACGGTGAAGCCGAGCCGCTCGTAGAAGGGGAGGTTGCGGGGCGCGGAGGTCTCCAGGAA
GGCGGGCACCCCGGCGCGCTCGGCCGCCTCCACTCCGGGGAGCACGACGGCGCTGCCCAGACCCTTGCCC
TGGTGGTCGGGCGAGACGCCGACGGTGGCCAGGAACCACGCGGGCTCCTTGGGCCGGTGCGGCGCCAGGA
GGCCTTCCATCTGTTGCTGCGCGGCCAGCCGGGAACCGCTCAACTCGGCCATGCGCGGGCCGATCTCGGC
GAACACCGCCCCCGCTTCGACGCTCTCCGGCGTGGTCCAGACCGCCACCGCGGCGCCGTCGTCCGCGACC
CACACCTTGCCGATGTCGAGCCCGACGCGCGTGAGGAAGAGTTCTTGCAGCTCGGTGACCCGCTCGATGT
GGCGGTCCGGGTCGACGGTGTGGCGCGTGGCGGGGTAGTCGGCGAACGCGGCGGCGAGGGTGCGTACGGC
CCGGGGGACGTCGTCGCGGGTGGCGAGGCGCACCGTGGGCTTGTACTCGGTCATGGAAGGTCGTCTCCTT
GTGAGGGGTCAGGGGCGTGGGTCAGGGGATGGTGGCGGCACCGGTCGTGGCGGCCGACCTGCAGGCATGC
AAGCTTTTTGCAAAAGCCTAGGCCTCCAAAAAAGCCTCCTCACTACTTCTGGAATAGCTCAGAGGCCGAG
GCGGCCTCGGCCTCTGCATAAATAAAAAAAATTAGTCAGCCATGGGGCGGAGAATGGGCGGAACTGGGCG
GAGTTAGGGGCGGGATGGGCGGAGTTAGGGGCGGGACTATGGTTGCTGACTAATTGAGATGCATGCTTTG
CATACTTCTGCCTGCTGGGGAGCCTGGGGACTTTCCACACCTGGTTGCTGACTAATTGAGATGCATGCTT
TGCATACTTCTGCCTGCTGGGGAGCCTGGGGACTTTCCACACCCTAACTGACACACATTCCACAGAATTC
AAGTGATCTCCAAAAAATAAGTACTTTTTGACTGTAAATAAAATTGTAAGGAGTAAAAAGTACTTTTTTT
TCTAAAAAAATGTAATTAAGTAAAAGTAAAAGTATTGATTTTTAATTGTACTCAAGTAAAGTAAAAATCC
CCAAAAATAATACTTAAGTACAGTAATCAAGTAAAATTACTCAAGTACTTTACACCTCTGGTTCTTGACC
CCCTACCTTCAGCAAGCCCAGCAGATCCGAGCTCCAGCTTTTGTTCCCTTTAGTGAGGGTTAATTGCGCG
CTTGGCGTAATCATGGTCATAGCTGTTTCCTGTGTGAAATTGTTATCCGCTCACAATTCCACACAACATA
CGAGCCGGAAGCATAAAGTGTAAAGCCTGGGGTGCCTAATGAGTGAGCTAACTCACATTAATTGCGTTGC
GCTCACTGCCCGCTTTCCAGTCGGGAAACCTGTCGTGCCAGCTGCATTAATGAATCGGCCAACGCGCGGG
GAGAGGCGGTTTGCGTATTGGGCGCTCTTCCGCTTCCTCGCTCACTGACTCGCTGCGCTCGGTCGTTCGG
CTGCGGCGAGCGGTATCAGCTCACTCAAAGGCGGTAATACGGTTATCCACAGAATCAGGGGATAACGCAG
GAAAGAACATGTGAGCAAAAGGCCAGCAAAAGGCCAGGAACCGTAAAAAGGCCGCGTTGCTGGCGTTTTT
CCATAGGCTCCGCCCCCCTGACGAGCATCACAAAAATCGACGCTCAAGTCAGAGGTGGCGAAACCCGACA
GGACTATAAAGATACCAGGCGTTTCCCCCTGGAAGCTCCCTCGTGCGCTCTCCTGTTCCGACCCTGCCGC
TTACCGGATACCTGTCCGCCTTTCTCCCTTCGGGAAGCGTGGCGCTTTCTCATAGCTCACGCTGTAGGTA
TCTCAGTTCGGTGTAGGTCGTTCGCTCCAAGCTGGGCTGTGTGCACGAACCCCCCGTTCAGCCCGACCGC
TGCGCCTTATCCGGTAACTATCGTCTTGAGTCCAACCCGGTAAGACACGACTTATCGCCACTGGCAGCAG
CCACTGGTAACAGGATTAGCAGAGCGAGGTATGTAGGCGGTGCTACAGAGTTCTTGAAGTGGTGGCCTAA
CTACGGCTACACTAGAAGGACAGTATTTGGTATCTGCGCTCTGCTGAAGCCAGTTACCTTCGGAAAAAGA
GTTGGTAGCTCTTGATCCGGCAAACAAACCACCGCTGGTAGCGGTGGTTTTTTTGTTTGCAAGCAGCAGA
TTACGCGCAGAAAAAAAGGATCTCAAGAAGATCCTTTGATCTTTTCTACGGGGTCTGACGCTCAGTGGAA
CGAAAACTCACGTTAAGGGATTTTGGTCATGAGATTATCAAAAAGGATCTTCACCTAGATCCTTTTAAAT
TAAAAATGAAGTTTTAAATCAATCTAAAGTATATATGAGTAAACTTGGTCTGACAGTTACCAATGCTTAA
TCAGTGAGGCACCTATCTCAGCGATCTGTCTATTTCGTTCATCCATAGTTGCCTGACTCCCCGTCGTGTA
GATAACTACGATACGGGAGGGCTTACCATCTGGCCCCAGTGCTGCAATGATACCGCGAGACCCACGCTCA
CCGGCTCCAGATTTATCAGCAATAAACCAGCCAGCCGGAAGGGCCGAGCGCAGAAGTGGTCCTGCAACTT
TATCCGCCTCCATCCAGTCTATTAATTGTTGCCGGGAAGCTAGAGTAAGTAGTTCGCCAGTTAATAGTTT
GCGCAACGTTGTTGCCATTGCTACAGGCATCGTGGTGTCACGCTCGTCGTTTGGTATGGCTTCATTCAGC
TCCGGTTCCCAACGATCAAGGCGAGTTACATGATCCCCCATGTTGTGCAAAAAAGCGGTTAGCTCCTTCG
GTCCTCCGATCGTTGTCAGAAGTAAGTTGGCCGCAGTGTTATCACTCATGGTTATGGCAGCACTGCATAA
TTCTCTTACTGTCATGCCATCCGTAAGATGCTTTTCTGTGACTGGTGAGTACTCAACCAAGTCATTCTGA
GAATAGTGTATGCGGCGACCGAGTTGCTCTTGCCCGGCGTCAATACGGGATAATACCGCGCCACATAGCA
GAACTTTAAAAGTGCTCATCATTGGAAAACGTTCTTCGGGGCGAAAACTCTCAAGGATCTTACCGCTGTT
GAGATCCAGTTCGATGTAACCCACTCGTGCACCCAACTGATCTTCAGCATCTTTTACTTTCACCAGCGTT
TCTGGGTGAGCAAAAACAGGAAGGCAAAATGCCGCAAAAAAGGGAATAAGGGCGACACGGAAATGTTGAA
TACTCATACTCTTCCTTTTTCAATATTATTGAAGCATTTATCAGGGTTATTGTCTCATGAGCGGATACAT
ATTTGAATGTATTTAGAAAAATAAACAAATAGGGGTTCCGCGCACATTTCCCCGAAAAGTG
Features (pLannotate 1.2.2; 24 found; start..end, strand, type, name):
     34..462     -  rep_origin     f1 ori (sequence partly withheld): f1 bacteriophage origin of replication; arrow indicates direction of (+) strand synthesis
    467..622     -  CDS            lacZα (fragment): LacZα fragment of β-galactosidase; lacZ fragment
    630..648     +  promoter       T7 promoter: promoter for bacteriophage T7 RNA polymerase
    893..926     +  protein_bind   loxP: Cre-mediated recombination occurs in the 8-bp core sequence (GCATACAT). Cre recombinase
    934..1313    +  enhancer       CMV enhancer: human cytomegalovirus immediate early enhancer
   1315..1592    +  promoter       chicken β-actin promoter: No description available
   1594..2611    +  intron         chimeric intron: chimera between introns from chicken β-actin and rabbit β-globin
   2609..2665    +  CDS            HBB (fragment): HBB_LEPEU - Experimental evidence at protein level: Swiss-Prot protein existence level 1. Involved in oxygen transport from the lung to the various peripheral tissues. From Lepus europaeus (European hare).
   2779..3498    +  CDS            EGFP: the original enhanced GFP (Yang et al., 1996) mammalian codon-optimized
   3499..3523    -  misc_feature   MCS (fragment): pBluescript multiple cloning site
   3543..3677    -  polyA_signal   SV40 poly(A) signal: SV40 polyadenylation signal
   3700..3783    -  CDS            large T antigen (fragment): large T antigen from SV40 (simian virus 40)
   3792..3857    -  CDS            dmpM (fragment): DMPM_STRAD - Protein inferred from homology: Swiss-Prot protein existence level 3. From Streptomyces alboniger.
   3907..4506    -  CDS            PuroR: puromycin N-acetyltransferase; pac from Streptomyces alboniger; confers resistance to puromycin
   4577..4598    +  misc_feature   MCS (fragment): pUC18/19 multiple cloning site
   4599..4928    -  promoter       SV40 promoter: SV40 enhancer and early promoter
   5199..5217    -  promoter       T3 promoter: promoter for bacteriophage T3 RNA polymerase
   5262..5278    -  protein_bind   lac operator: The lac repressor binds to the lac operator to inhibit transcription in E. coli. This inhibition can be relieved by adding lactose or isopropyl-β-D-thiogalactopyranoside (IPTG). lac repressor encoded by lacI
   5286..5316    -  promoter       lac promoter: promoter for the E. coli lac operon
   5331..5352    -  protein_bind   CAP binding site: CAP binding activates transcription in the presence of cAMP. E. coli catabolite activator protein
   5365..5457    -  CDS            lacI (fragment): lac repressor; lacI; The lac repressor binds to the lac operator to inhibit transcription in E. coli. This inhibition can be relieved by adding lactose or isopropyl-β-D-thiogalactopyranoside (IPTG).
   5640..6228    -  rep_origin     ori: high-copy-number ColE1/pMB1/pBR322/pUC origin of replication
   6399..7259    -  CDS            AmpR: β-lactamase; bla; confers resistance to ampicillin, carbenicillin, and related antibiotics
   7260..7364    -  promoter       AmpR promoter: bla
