[The description below was written by a language model from this plasmid's Addgene catalogue record, the feature table of its GenBank file and pLannotate feature annotations shown in this document.]
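Description:
p2T-CAG-MCS-P2A-GFP-PuroR is an empty mammalian expression backbone built for Tol2 transposon-mediated genomic integration. It derives from a p2Tol-U6-2xBbsI-sgRNA-HygR guide RNA vector in which everything between the Tol2 sites was replaced by a new cargo. The Tol2 arms themselves are not annotated in either feature table, so their presence rests on the catalogue description. The two sequence records differ slightly in length (7,388 versus 7,383 bp) and in numbering origin but describe the same layout. In E. coli the plasmid replicates from a high-copy ColE1/pUC origin and is selected with ampicillin. The pBluescript-type bacterial portion also carries an f1 origin, a lacZα fragment with lac promoter/operator, and flanking T7 and T3 promoters.

The cargo begins with the CAG (CAGGS) promoter, composed of the CMV immediate-early enhancer, the chicken β-actin promoter and a chimeric β-actin/β-globin intron. This is followed by a multiple cloning site, a P2A peptide sequence, EGFP with a Kozak consensus, and an SV40 polyadenylation signal. A coding sequence cloned in frame into the MCS would be co-translated with EGFP, and ribosomal skipping at P2A then yields separate polypeptides, so green fluorescence reports intact, in-frame expression of the upstream sequence. A separate cassette in the opposite orientation uses the SV40 enhancer/early promoter (which includes the SV40 origin) to drive puromycin N-acetyltransferase for selection of stably integrated cells. A single loxP site lies just upstream of the CMV enhancer; its purpose is not stated.

The stated use is as a base plasmid for cloning gene duplication alleles with an EGFP reporter. It was deposited with a study of template-free CRISPR editing of pathogenic variants.
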