Addgene plasmid #107186: p2T-CAG-MCS-P2A-GFP-PuroR
Purpose: (Empty Backbone) Base plasmid for cloning gene duplication alleles with eGFP reporter.
Depositing lab: Richard Sherwood. Depositing organization: Brigham and Women's Hospital. Publication: Predictable and precise template-free CRISPR editing of pathogenic variants. Shen MW, Arbab M, Hsu JY, Worstell D, Culbertson SJ, Krabbe O, Cassa CA, Liu DR, Gifford DK, Sherwood RI. Nature. 2018 Nov;563(7733):646-651. doi: 10.1038/s41586-018-0686-x. Epub 2018 Nov 7. PubMed 30405244.
Backbone
  Vector backbone: sgBbsI (p2Tol-U6-2xBbsI-sgRNA-HygR)
  Backbone manufacturer: Richard Sherwood Lab
  Backbone size (bp): 6059
  Modifications to backbone: The sequence between Tol2 sites was replaced with a CAGGS promoter, multi-cloning site, P2A peptide sequence followed by eGFP sequence, and Puromycin resistance cassette.
  Selectable markers: Puromycin
Growth in bacteria
  Bacterial resistance: Ampicillin, 100 μg/mL
  Growth temperature: 37°C
  Growth strain: DH5alpha
  Copy number: High Copy
Gene/Insert
  Cloning method: Restriction Enzyme
  Sequencing primers: 5′ GAGGGCCTATTTCCCATGAT
Terms and licenses: Academic/Nonprofit Terms; Industry Terms: Not Available to Industry
How to cite: p2T-CAG-MCS-P2A-GFP-PuroR was a gift from Richard Sherwood (Addgene plasmid # 107186 ; http://n2t.net/addgene:107186 ; RRID:Addgene_107186)
